>Addgene plasmid #49015 | pCMV_dCas9_VP64 | depositor full sequence | sequence record 79086 | pCMV_dCas9_VP64 sequence 9689 bps
TGAAAGGTTGGGCTTCGGAATCGTTTTCCGGGACGCCGGCTGGATGATCCTCCAGCGCGGGGATCTCATG
CTGGAGTTCTTCGCCCACCCTAGGGGGAGGCTAACTGAAACACGGAAGGAGACAATACCGGAAGGAACCC
GCGCTATGACGGCAATAAAAAGACAGAATAAAACGCACGGTGTTGGGTCGTTTGTTCATAAACGCGGGGT
TCGGTCCCAGGGCTGGCACTCTGTCGATACCCCACCGAGACGCCATTGGGGCCAATACGCCCGCGTTTCT
TCCTTTTCCCCACCCCACCCCCCAAGTTCGGGTGAAGGCCCAGGGCTCGCAGCCAACGTCGGGGCGGCAG
GCCCTGCCATAGCCTCAGCTCGAGTATGTCGACCGATGCCCTTGAGAGCCTTCAACCCAGTCAGCTCCTT
CCGGTGGGCGCGGGGCATGACTATCGTCGCCGCACTTATGACTGTCTTCTTTATCATGCAACTCGTAGGA
CAGGTGCCGGCAGCGCTCTTCCGCTTCCTCGCTCACTGACTCGCTGCGCTCGGTCGTTCGGCTGCGGCGA
GCGGTATCAGCTCACTCAAAGGCGGTAATACGGTTATCCACAGAATCAGGGGATAACGCAGGAAAGAACA
TGTGAGCAAAAGGCCAGCAAAAGGCCAGGAACCGTAAAAAGGCCGCGTTGCTGGCGTTTTTCCATAGGCT
CCGCCCCCCTGACGAGCATCACAAAAATCGACGCTCAAGTCAGAGGTGGCGAAACCCGACAGGACTATAA
AGATACCAGGCGTTTCCCCCTGGAAGCTCCCTCGTGCGCTCTCCTGTTCCGACCCTGCCGCTTACCGGAT
ACCTGTCCGCCTTTCTCCCTTCGGGAAGCGTGGCGCTTTCTCAATGCTCACGCTGTAGGTATCTCAGTTC
GGTGTAGGTCGTTCGCTCCAAGCTGGGCTGTGTGCACGAACCCCCCGTTCAGCCCGACCGCTGCGCCTTA
TCCGGTAACTATCGTCTTGAGTCCAACCCGGTAAGACACGACTTATCGCCACTGGCAGCAGCCACTGGTA
ACAGGATTAGCAGAGCGAGGTATGTAGGCGGTGCTACAGAGTTCTTGAAGTGGTGGCCTAACTACGGCTA
CACTAGAAGGACAGTATTTGGTATCTGCGCTCTGCTGAAGCCAGTTACCTTCGGAAAAAGAGTTGGTAGC
TCTTGATCCGGCAAACAAACCACCGCTGGTAGCGGTGGTTTTTTTGTTTGCAAGCAGCAGATTACGCGCA
GAAAAAAAGGATCTCAAGAAGATCCTTTGATCTTTTCTACGGGGTCTGACGCTCAGTGGAACGAAAACTC
ACGTTAAGGGATTTTGGTCATGAGATTATCAAAAAGGATCTTCACCTAGATCCTTTTAAATTAAAAATGA
AGTTTTAAATCAATCTAAAGTATATATGAGTAAACTTGGTCTGACAGTTACCAATGCTTAATCAGTGAGG
CACCTATCTCAGCGATCTGTCTATTTCGTTCATCCATAGTTGCCTGACTCCCCGTCGTGTAGATAACTAC
GATACGGGAGGGCTTACCATCTGGCCCCAGTGCTGCAATGATACCGCGAGACCCACGCTCACCGGCTCCA
GATTTATCAGCAATAAACCAGCCAGCCGGAAGGGCCGAGCGCAGAAGTGGTCCTGCAACTTTATCCGCCT
CCATCCAGTCTATTAATTGTTGCCGGGAAGCTAGAGTAAGTAGTTCGCCAGTTAATAGTTTGCGCAACGT
TGTTGCCATTGCTACAGGCATCGTGGTGTCACGCTCGTCGTTTGGTATGGCTTCATTCAGCTCCGGTTCC
CAACGATCAAGGCGAGTTACATGATCCCCCATGTTGTGCAAAAAAGCGGTTAGCTCCTTCGGTCCTCCGA
TCGTTGTCAGAAGTAAGTTGGCCGCAGTGTTATCACTCATGGTTATGGCAGCACTGCATAATTCTCTTAC
TGTCATGCCATCCGTAAGATGCTTTTCTGTGACTGGTGAGTACTCAACCAAGTCATTCTGAGAATAGTGT
ATGCGGCGACCGAGTTGCTCTTGCCCGGCGTCAATACGGGATAATACCGCGCCACATAGCAGAACTTTAA
AAGTGCTCATCATTGGAAAACGTTCTTCGGGGCGAAAACTCTCAAGGATCTTACCGCTGTTGAGATCCAG
TTCGATGTAACCCACTCGTGCACCCAACTGATCTTCAGCATCTTTTACTTTCACCAGCGTTTCTGGGTGA
GCAAAAACAGGAAGGCAAAATGCCGCAAAAAAGGGAATAAGGGCGACACGGAAATGTTGAATACTCATAC
TCTTCCTTTTTCAATATTATTGAAGCATTTATCAGGGTTATTGTCTCATGAGCGGATACATATTTGAATG
TATTTAGAAAAATAAACAAATAGGGGTTCCGCGCACATTTCCCCGAAAAGTGCCACCTG
[124 nt withheld, positions 2440-2563]
C
[91 nt withheld, positions 2565-2655]
A
[49 nt withheld, positions 2657-2705]
CCTTTGACGTTGGAGTCCACGTTCTTT
[37 nt withheld, positions 2733-2769]
ACCCTATCTCGGTCTATTCTTTTGATTTATAAGGGATTTTGCCGATTTCGGCCTATTGGTTAAAAAATGA
GCTGATTTAACAAAAATTTAACGCGAATTTTAACAAAATATTAACGTTTACAATTTCCCATTCGCCATTC
AGGCTGCGCAACTGTTGGGAAGGGCGATCGGTGCGGGCCTCTTCGCTATTACGCCAGCCCAAGCTACCAT
GATAAGTAAGTAATATTAAGGTACGGGAGGTACTTGGAGGTACCTAGTTATTAATAGTAATCAATTACGG
GGTCATTAGTTCATAGCCCATATATGGAGTTCCGCGTTACATAACTTACGGTAAATGGCCCGCCTGGCTG
ACCGCCCAACGACCCCCGCCCATTGACGTCAATAATGACGTATGTTCCCATAGTAACGCCAATAGGGACT
TTCCATTGACGTCAATGGGTGGAGTATTTACGGTAAACTGCCCACTTGGCAGTACATCAAGTGTATCATA
TGCCAAGTACGCCCCCTATTGACGTCAATGACGGTAAATGGCCCGCCTGGCATTATGCCCAGTACATGAC
CTTATGGGACTTTCCTACTTGGCAGTACATCTACGTATTAGTCATCGCTATTACCATGGTGATGCGGTTT
TGGCAGTACATCAATGGGCGTGGATAGCGGTTTGACTCACGGGGATTTCCAAGTCTCCACCCCATTGACG
TCAATGGGAGTTTGTTTTGGCACCAAAATCAACGGGACTTTCCAAAATGTCGTAACAACTCCGCCCCATT
GACGCAAATGGGCGGTAGGCGTGTACGGTGGGAGGTCTATATAAGCAGAGCTGGTTTAGTGAACCGTCAG
ATCCACGCGTGCCACCATGGACAAGAAGTACTCCATTGGGCTCGCCATCGGCACAAACAGCGTCGGCTGG
GCCGTCATTACGGACGAGTACAAGGTGCCGAGCAAAAAATTCAAAGTTCTGGGCAATACCGATCGCCACA
GCATAAAGAAGAACCTCATTGGCGCCCTCCTGTTCGACTCCGGGGAGACGGCCGAAGCCACGCGGCTCAA
AAGAACAGCACGGCGCAGATATACCCGCAGAAAGAATCGGATCTGCTACCTGCAGGAGATCTTTAGTAAT
GAGATGGCTAAGGTGGATGACTCTTTCTTCCATAGGCTGGAGGAGTCCTTTTTGGTGGAGGAGGATAAAA
AGCACGAGCGCCACCCAATCTTTGGCAATATCGTGGACGAGGTGGCGTACCATGAAAAGTACCCAACCAT
ATATCATCTGAGGAAGAAGCTTGTAGACAGTACTGATAAGGCTGACTTGCGGTTGATCTATCTCGCGCTG
GCGCATATGATCAAATTTCGGGGACACTTCCTCATCGAGGGGGACCTGAACCCAGACAACAGCGATGTCG
ACAAACTCTTTATCCAACTGGTTCAGACTTACAATCAGCTTTTCGAAGAGAACCCGATCAACGCATCCGG
AGTTGACGCCAAAGCAATCCTGAGCGCTAGGCTGTCCAAATCCCGGCGGCTCGAAAACCTCATCGCACAG
CTCCCTGGGGAGAAGAAGAACGGCCTGTTTGGTAATCTTATCGCCCTGTCACTCGGGCTGACCCCCAACT
TTAAATCTAACTTCGACCTGGCCGAAGATGCCAAGCTTCAACTGAGCAAAGACACCTACGATGATGATCT
CGACAATCTGCTGGCCCAGATCGGCGACCAGTACGCAGACCTTTTTTTGGCGGCAAAGAACCTGTCAGAC
GCCATTCTGCTGAGTGATATTCTGCGAGTGAACACGGAGATCACCAAAGCTCCGCTGAGCGCTAGTATGA
TCAAGCGCTATGATGAGCACCACCAAGACTTGACTTTGCTGAAGGCCCTTGTCAGACAGCAACTGCCTGA
GAAGTACAAGGAAATTTTCTTCGATCAGTCTAAAAATGGCTACGCCGGATACATTGACGGCGGAGCAAGC
CAGGAGGAATTTTACAAATTTATTAAGCCCATCTTGGAAAAAATGGACGGCACCGAGGAGCTGCTGGTAA
AGCTTAACAGAGAAGATCTGTTGCGCAAACAGCGCACTTTCGACAATGGAAGCATCCCCCACCAGATTCA
CCTGGGCGAACTGCACGCTATCCTCAGGCGGCAAGAGGATTTCTACCCCTTTTTGAAAGATAACAGGGAA
AAGATTGAGAAAATCCTCACATTTCGGATACCCTACTATGTAGGCCCCCTCGCCCGGGGAAATTCCAGAT
TCGCGTGGATGACTCGCAAATCAGAAGAGACCATCACTCCCTGGAACTTCGAGGAAGTCGTGGATAAGGG
GGCCTCTGCCCAGTCCTTCATCGAAAGGATGACTAACTTTGATAAAAATCTGCCTAACGAAAAGGTGCTT
CCTAAACACTCTCTGCTGTACGAGTACTTCACAGTTTATAACGAGCTCACCAAGGTCAAATACGTCACAG
AAGGGATGAGAAAGCCAGCATTCCTGTCTGGAGAGCAGAAGAAAGCTATCGTGGACCTCCTCTTCAAGAC
GAACCGGAAAGTTACCGTGAAACAGCTCAAAGAAGACTATTTCAAAAAGATTGAATGTTTCGACTCTGTT
GAAATCAGCGGAGTGGAGGATCGCTTCAACGCATCCCTGGGAACGTATCACGATCTCCTGAAAATCATTA
AAGACAAGGACTTCCTGGACAATGAGGAGAACGAGGACATTCTTGAGGACATTGTCCTCACCCTTACGTT
GTTTGAAGATAGGGAGATGATTGAAGAACGCTTGAAAACTTACGCTCATCTCTTCGACGACAAAGTCATG
AAACAGCTCAAGAGGCGCCGATATACAGGATGGGGGCGGCTGTCAAGAAAACTGATCAATGGGATCCGAG
ACAAGCAGAGTGGAAAGACAATCCTGGATTTTCTTAAGTCCGATGGATTTGCCAACCGGAACTTCATGCA
GTTGATCCATGATGACTCTCTCACCTTTAAGGAGGACATCCAGAAAGCACAAGTTTCTGGCCAGGGGGAC
AGTCTTCACGAGCACATCGCTAATCTTGCAGGTAGCCCAGCTATCAAAAAGGGAATACTGCAGACCGTTA
AGGTCGTGGATGAACTCGTCAAAGTAATGGGAAGGCATAAGCCCGAGAATATCGTTATCGAGATGGCCCG
AGAGAACCAAACTACCCAGAAGGGACAGAAGAACAGTAGGGAAAGGATGAAGAGGATTGAAGAGGGTATA
AAAGAACTGGGGTCCCAAATCCTTAAGGAACACCCAGTTGAAAACACCCAGCTTCAGAATGAGAAGCTCT
ACCTGTACTACCTGCAGAACGGCAGGGACATGTACGTGGATCAGGAACTGGACATCAATCGGCTCTCCGA
CTACGACGTGGATGCCATCGTGCCCCAGTCTTTTCTCAAAGATGATTCTATTGATAATAAAGTGTTGACA
AGATCCGATAAAAATAGAGGGAAGAGTGATAACGTCCCCTCAGAAGAAGTTGTCAAGAAAATGAAAAATT
ATTGGCGGCAGCTGCTGAACGCCAAACTGATCACACAACGGAAGTTCGATAATCTGACTAAGGCTGAACG
AGGTGGCCTGTCTGAGTTGGATAAAGCCGGCTTCATCAAAAGGCAGCTTGTTGAGACACGCCAGATCACC
AAGCACGTGGCCCAAATTCTCGATTCACGCATGAACACCAAGTACGATGAAAATGACAAACTGATTCGAG
AGGTGAAAGTTATTACTCTGAAGTCTAAGCTGGTCTCAGATTTCAGAAAGGACTTTCAGTTTTATAAGGT
GAGAGAGATCAACAATTACCACCATGCGCATGATGCCTACCTGAATGCAGTGGTAGGCACTGCACTTATC
AAAAAATATCCCAAGCTTGAATCTGAATTTGTTTACGGAGACTATAAAGTGTACGATGTTAGGAAAATGA
TCGCAAAGTCTGAGCAGGAAATAGGCAAGGCCACCGCTAAGTACTTCTTTTACAGCAATATTATGAATTT
TTTCAAGACCGAGATTACACTGGCCAATGGAGAGATTCGGAAGCGACCACTTATCGAAACAAACGGAGAA
ACAGGAGAAATCGTGTGGGACAAGGGTAGGGATTTCGCGACAGTCCGGAAGGTCCTGTCCATGCCGCAGG
TGAACATCGTTAAAAAGACCGAAGTACAGACCGGAGGCTTCTCCAAGGAAAGTATCCTCCCGAAAAGGAA
CAGCGACAAGCTGATCGCACGCAAAAAAGATTGGGACCCCAAGAAATACGGCGGATTCGATTCTCCTACA
GTCGCTTACAGTGTACTGGTTGTGGCCAAAGTGGAGAAAGGGAAGTCTAAAAAACTCAAAAGCGTCAAGG
AACTGCTGGGCATCACAATCATGGAGCGATCAAGCTTCGAAAAAAACCCCATCGACTTTCTCGAGGCGAA
AGGATATAAAGAGGTCAAAAAAGACCTCATCATTAAGCTTCCCAAGTACTCTCTCTTTGAGCTTGAAAAC
GGCCGGAAACGAATGCTCGCTAGTGCGGGCGAGCTGCAGAAAGGTAACGAGCTGGCACTGCCCTCTAAAT
ACGTTAATTTCTTGTATCTGGCCAGCCACTATGAAAAGCTCAAAGGGTCTCCCGAAGATAATGAGCAGAA
GCAGCTGTTCGTGGAACAACACAAACACTACCTTGATGAGATCATCGAGCAAATAAGCGAATTCTCCAAA
AGAGTGATCCTCGCCGACGCTAACCTCGATAAGGTGCTTTCTGCTTACAATAAGCACAGGGATAAGCCCA
TCAGGGAGCAGGCAGAAAACATTATCCACTTGTTTACTCTGACCAACTTGGGCGCGCCTGCAGCCTTCAA
GTACTTCGACACCACCATAGACAGAAAGCGGTACACCTCTACAAAGGAGGTCCTGGACGCCACACTGATT
CATCAGTCAATTACGGGGCTCTATGAAACAAGAATCGACCTCTCTCAGCTCGGTGGAGACAGCAGGGCTG
ACGGGCCCTCACTGGGTTCAGGGTCACCCAAGAAGAAACGCAAAGTCGAGGATCCAAAGAAGAAAAGGAA
GGTTGAAGACCCCAAGAAAAAGAGGAAGGTGGATGGGATCGGCTCAGGCAGCAACGGCGGTGGAGGTTCA
GACGCTTTGGACGATTTCGATCTCGATATGCTCGGTTCTGACGCCCTGGATGATTTCGATCTGGATATGC
TCGGCAGCGACGCTCTCGACGATTTCGACCTCGACATGCTCGGGTCAGATGCCTTGGATGATTTTGACCT
GGATATGCTCTCATGATGAACTAGTACCGGTAGATATCAGCCATGGCTTCCCGCCGGCGGTGGCGGCGCA
GGATGATGGCACGCTGCCCATGTCTTGTGCCCAGGAGAGCGGGATGGACCGTCACCCTGCAGCCTGTGCT
TCTGCTAGGATCAATGTGTAGGCTAGTCGAGCAGACATGATAAGATACATTGATGAGTTTGGACAAACCA
CAACTAGAATGCAGTGAAAAAAATGCTTTATTTGTGAAATTTGTGATGCTATTGCTTTATTTGTAACCAT
TATAAGCTGCAATAAACAAGTTAACAACAACAATTGCATTCATTTTATGTTTCAGGTTCAGGGGGAGGTG
TGGGAGGTTTTTTAAAGCAAGTAAAACCTCTACAAATGTGGTAAAATCGATAAGGATCCTACCGGGTAGG
GGAGGCGCTTTTCCCAAGGCAGTCTGGAGCATGCGCTTTAGCAGCCCCGCTGGGCACTTGGCGCTACACA
AGTGGCCTCTGGCCTCGCACACATTCCACATCCACCGGTAGGCGCCAACCGGCTCCGTTCTTTGGTGGCC
CCTTCGCGCCACCTTCTACTCCTCCCCTAGTCAGGAAGTTCCCCCCCGCCCCGCAGCTCGCGTCGTGCAG
GACGTGACAAATGGAAGTAGCACGTCTCACTAGTCTCGTGCAGATGGACAGCACCGCTGAGCAATGGAAG
CGGGTAGGCCTTTGGGGCAGCGGCCAATAGCAGCTTTGCTCCTTCGCTTTCTGGGCTCAGAGGCTGGGAA
GGGGTGGGTCCGGGGGCGGGCTCAGGGGCGGGCTCAGGGGCGGGGCGGGCGCCCGAAGGTCCTCCGGAGG
CCCGGCATTCTGCACGCTTCAAAAGCGCACGTCTGCCGCGCTGTTCTCCTCTTCCTCATCTCCGGGCCTT
TCGACCTGCATCCCAAGCTTGCCACCATGGTGTCTAAGGGCGAAGAGCTGATTAAGGAGAACATGCACAT
GAAGCTGTACATGGAGGGCACCGTGAACAACCACCACTTCAAGTGCACATCCGAGGGCGAAGGCAAGCCC
TACGAGGGCACCCAGACCATGAGAATCAAGGTGGTCGAGGGCGGCCCTCTCCCCTTCGCCTTCGACATCC
TGGCTACCAGCTTCATGTACGGCAGCAAAACCTTCATCAACCACACCCAGGGCATCCCCGACTTCTTTAA
GCAGTCCTTCCCTGAGGGCTTCACATGGGAGAGAGTCACCACATACGAAGACGGGGGCGTGCTGACCGCT
ACCCAGGACACCAGCCTCCAGGACGGCTGCCTCATCTACAACGTCAAGATCAGAGGGGTGAACTTCCCAT
CCAACGGCCCTGTGATGCAGAAGAAAACACTCGGCTGGGAGGCCTCCACCGAGATGCTGTACCCCGCTGA
CGGCGGCCTGGAAGGCAGAAGCGACATGGCCCTGAAGCTCGTGGGCGGGGGCCACCTGATCTGCAACTTG
AAGACCACATACAGATCCAAGAAACCCGCTAAGAACCTCAAGATGCCCGGCGTCTACTATGTGGACAGAA
GACTGGAAAGAATCAAGGAGGCCGACAAAGAGACCTACGTCGAGCAGCACGAGGTGGCTGTGGCCAGATA
CTGCGACCTCCCTAGCAAACTGGGGCACAAACTTAATTGACCCGGGTAAGCGGGACTCTG
Features (pLannotate 1.2.2; 18 found; start..end, strand, type, name):
    150..197     +  polyA_signal   HSV TK poly(A) signal: herpes simplex virus thymidine kinase polyadenylation signal (Cole and Stacy, 1985)
    288..304     -  polyA_signal   bGH poly(A) signal (fragment): bovine growth hormone polyadenylation signal
    378..509     +  CDS            TcR (fragment): tetracycline efflux protein; tet; confers resistance to tetracycline
    689..1277    -  rep_origin     ori: high-copy-number ColE1/pMB1/pBR322/pUC origin of replication
   1448..2308    -  CDS            AmpR: β-lactamase; bla; confers resistance to ampicillin, carbenicillin, and related antibiotics
   2309..2413    -  promoter       AmpR promoter: bla
   2440..2895    +  rep_origin     f1 ori (sequence partly withheld): f1 bacteriophage origin of replication; arrow indicates direction of (+) strand synthesis
   2900..2967    -  CDS            lacZα (fragment): LacZα fragment of β-galactosidase; lacZ fragment
   3084..3387    +  enhancer       CMV enhancer: human cytomegalovirus immediate early enhancer
   3388..3591    +  promoter       CMV promoter: human cytomegalovirus (CMV) immediate early promoter
   3626..7729    +  CDS            Cas9: Cas9 (Csn1) endonuclease from the Streptococcus pyogenes Type II CRISPR/Cas system generates RNA-guided double strand breaks in DNA
   7887..7909    +  CDS            VP64 (fragment): tetrameric repeat of the minimal activation domain of herpes simplex virus VP16 (Beerli et al., 1998)
   8058..8180    +  CDS            d1EGFP (fragment): EGFP destabilized by fusion to a mutated version of residues 422-461 of mouse ornithine decarboxylase, giving an in vivo half-life of ~1 hour mammalian codon-optimized
   8200..8321    -  polyA_signal   SV40 poly(A) signal: SV40 polyadenylation signal
   8344..8412    -  CDS            large T antigen (fragment): large T antigen from SV40 (simian virus 40)
   8433..8932    +  promoter       PGK promoter: mouse phosphoglycerate kinase 1 promoter
   8956..9669    +  CDS            TagRFP: monomeric derivative of red fluorescent protein from Entacmaea quadricolor (Merzlyak et al., 2007) mammalian codon-optimized
   9679..91      +  CDS            ble (fragment) (across the origin): BLE_KLEPN - Experimental evidence at protein level: Swiss-Prot protein existence level 1. Binding protein with a strong affinity to the bleomycin family of antibiotics. Binds to CL990; an antimitotic-antibiotic compound. From Klebsiella pneumoniae.
