[The description below was written by a language model from this plasmid's Addgene catalogue record and pLannotate feature annotations shown in this document.]
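Description:
pCMV_dCas9_VP64 is a mammalian expression plasmid that encodes a CRISPR-based synthetic transcriptional activator. It is built on the Evrogen phi-Yellow-Dest backbone and is propagated in E. coli as a high-copy plasmid through a ColE1/pUC-type origin. Selection is with ampicillin via the β-lactamase gene, and an f1 phage origin is also present. The catalogue lists a total size of about 9.8 kb, while the deposited full sequence is slightly shorter at about 9.7 kb.

The main cassette uses the human cytomegalovirus immediate-early enhancer and promoter to drive a human-codon-optimized, nuclease-dead Streptococcus pyogenes Cas9. This is fused at its C-terminus to three SV40 nuclear localization signals and the VP64 activation domain, a tetramer of the minimal HSV VP16 activation motif. The annotation software labels the open reading frame simply as Cas9 and detects only a fragment of VP64, and the depositor notes an L591M substitution in dCas9. A short match to the destabilizing region of d1EGFP lies just downstream of VP64, probably a remnant of the destabilized-reporter backbone, though the record does not say whether it is part of the fusion protein. An SV40 polyadenylation signal follows the cassette.

A second unit places a red fluorescent protein under the mouse PGK promoter with an HSV TK polyadenylation signal. The depositor describes it as mKate, and it is annotated by homology as TagRFP. It serves as a marker for transfected cells. Small fragments of lacZα, tetracycline and bleomycin resistance genes appear to be nonfunctional remnants.

When co-delivered with a guide RNA, which this plasmid does not supply, dCas9-VP64 binds target promoters without cutting and activates transcription. This supports tunable gene activation and synthetic circuit work in human cells.
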