Addgene plasmid #49015: pCMV_dCas9_VP64
Purpose: encodes human-optimized dCas9_VP64 synthetic transcription factor
Depositing lab: Timothy Lu. Depositing organization: Massachusetts Institute of Technology. Publication: Tunable and Multifunctional Eukaryotic Transcription Factors Based on CRISPR/Cas. Farzadfard F, Perli SD, Lu TK. ACS Synth Biol. 2013 Sep 11. 10.1021/sb400081r PubMed 23977949.
Backbone
  Vector backbone: phi-Yellow-Dest
  Backbone manufacturer: Evrogen
  Backbone size w/o insert (bp): 4000
  Total vector size (bp): 9760
  Modifications to backbone: Inserted dCas9-3xNLS-VP64 along with pPGK1_mKATE-HSVpolyA
  Vector type: Mammalian Expression, CRISPR, Synthetic Biology
Growth in bacteria
  Bacterial resistance: Ampicillin, 100 μg/mL
  Growth temperature: 37°C
  Growth strain: DH5alpha
  Copy number: High Copy
Gene/Insert
  Gene/Insert name: dCas9_VP64 (human-codon-optimized)
  Species: H. sapiens (human)
  Insert size (bp): 4410
  Promoter: CMV
  Tag / fusion protein: SV40 NLS (C terminal on insert)
  Cloning method: Ligation Independent Cloning
  Sequencing primers: 5′ TCTTCGCTATTACGCCAGCCC; 3′ AGTGCGGCGACGATAGTCATGCCCC
Terms and licenses: Academic/Nonprofit Terms; Industry Terms: Not Available to Industry
Depositor comments: L591M mutation with dCas9
How to cite: pCMV_dCas9_VP64 was a gift from Timothy Lu (Addgene plasmid # 49015 ; http://n2t.net/addgene:49015 ; RRID:Addgene_49015)
