>Addgene plasmid #49015 | pCMV_dCas9_VP64 | depositor partial sequence | sequence record 71934 | dCas9_VP64m
ATGGACAAGAAGTACTCCATTGGGCTCGCCATCGGCACAAACAGCGTCGGCTGGGCCGTCATTACGGACG
AGTACAAGGTGCCGAGCAAAAAATTCAAAGTTCTGGGCAATACCGATCGCCACAGCATAAAGAAGAACCT
CATTGGCGCCCTCCTGTTCGACTCCGGGGAGACGGCCGAAGCCACGCGGCTCAAAAGAACAGCACGGCGC
AGATATACCCGCAGAAAGAATCGGATCTGCTACCTGCAGGAGATCTTTAGTAATGAGATGGCTAAGGTGG
ATGACTCTTTCTTCCATAGGCTGGAGGAGTCCTTTTTGGTGGAGGAGGATAAAAAGCACGAGCGCCACCC
AATCTTTGGCAATATCGTGGACGAGGTGGCGTACCATGAAAAGTACCCAACCATATATCATCTGAGGAAG
AAGCTTGTAGACAGTACTGATAAGGCTGACTTGCGGTTGATCTATCTCGCGCTGGCGCATATGATCAAAT
TTCGGGGACACTTCCTCATCGAGGGGGACCTGAACCCAGACAACAGCGATGTCGACAAACTCTTTATCCA
ACTGGTTCAGACTTACAATCAGCTTTTCGAAGAGAACCCGATCAACGCATCCGGAGTTGACGCCAAAGCA
ATCCTGAGCGCTAGGCTGTCCAAATCCCGGCGGCTCGAAAACCTCATCGCACAGCTCCCTGGGGAGAAGA
AGAACGGCCTGTTTGGTAATCTTATCGCCCTGTCACTCGGGCTGACCCCCAACTTTAAATCTAACTTCGA
CCTGGCCGAAGATGCCAAGCTTCAACTGAGCAAAGACACCTACGATGATGATCTCGACAATCTGCTGGCC
CAGATCGGCGACCAGTACGCAGACCTTTTTTTGGCGGCAAAGAACCTGTCAGACGCCATTCTGCTGAGTG
ATATTCTGCGAGTGAACACGGAGATCACCAAAGCTCCGCTGAGCGCTAGTATGATCAAGCGCTATGATGA
GCACCACCAAGACTTGACTTTGCTGAAGGCCCTTGTCAGACAGCAACTGCCTGAGAAGTACAAGGAAATT
TTCTTCGATCAGTCTAAAAATGGCTACGCCGGATACATTGACGGCGGAGCAAGCCAGGAGGAATTTTACA
AATTTATTAAGCCCATCTTGGAAAAAATGGACGGCACCGAGGAGCTGCTGGTAAAGCTTAACAGAGAAGA
TCTGTTGCGCAAACAGCGCACTTTCGACAATGGAAGCATCCCCCACCAGATTCACCTGGGCGAACTGCAC
GCTATCCTCAGGCGGCAAGAGGATTTCTACCCCTTTTTGAAAGATAACAGGGAAAAGATTGAGAAAATCC
TCACATTTCGGATACCCTACTATGTAGGCCCCCTCGCCCGGGGAAATTCCAGATTCGCGTGGATGACTCG
CAAATCAGAAGAGACCATCACTCCCTGGAACTTCGAGGAAGTCGTGGATAAGGGGGCCTCTGCCCAGTCC
TTCATCGAAAGGATGACTAACTTTGATAAAAATCTGCCTAACGAAAAGGTGCTTCCTAAACACTCTCTGC
TGTACGAGTACTTCACAGTTTATAACGAGCTCACCAAGGTCAAATACGTCACAGAAGGGATGAGAAAGCC
AGCATTCCTGTCTGGAGAGCAGAAGAAAGCTATCGTGGACCTCCTCTTCAAGACGAACCGGAAAGTTACC
GTGAAACAGCTCAAAGAAGACTATTTCAAAAAGATTGAATGTTTCGACTCTGTTGAAATCAGCGGAGTGG
AGGATCGCTTCAACGCATCCCTGGGAACGTATCACGATCTCCTGAAAATCATTAAAGACAAGGACTTCCT
GGACAATGAGGAGAACGAGGACATTCTTGAGGACATTGTCCTCACCCTTACGTTGTTTGAAGATAGGGAG
ATGATTGAAGAACGCTTGAAAACTTACGCTCATCTCTTCGACGACAAAGTCATGAAACAGCTCAAGAGGC
GCCGATATACAGGATGGGGGCGGCTGTCAAGAAAACTGATCAATGGGATCCGAGACAAGCAGAGTGGAAA
GACAATCCTGGATTTTCTTAAGTCCGATGGATTTGCCAACCGGAACTTCATGCAGTTGATCCATGATGAC
TCTCTCACCTTTAAGGAGGACATCCAGAAAGCACAAGTTTCTGGCCAGGGGGACAGTCTTCACGAGCACA
TCGCTAATCTTGCAGGTAGCCCAGCTATCAAAAAGGGAATACTGCAGACCGTTAAGGTCGTGGATGAACT
CGTCAAAGTAATGGGAAGGCATAAGCCCGAGAATATCGTTATCGAGATGGCCCGAGAGAACCAAACTACC
CAGAAGGGACAGAAGAACAGTAGGGAAAGGATGAAGAGGATTGAAGAGGGTATAAAAGAACTGGGGTCCC
AAATCCTTAAGGAACACCCAGTTGAAAACACCCAGCTTCAGAATGAGAAGCTCTACCTGTACTACCTGCA
GAACGGCAGGGACATGTACGTGGATCAGGAACTGGACATCAATCGGCTCTCCGACTACGACGTGGATGCC
ATCGTGCCCCAGTCTTTTCTCAAAGATGATTCTATTGATAATAAAGTGTTGACAAGATCCGATAAAAATA
GAGGGAAGAGTGATAACGTCCCCTCAGAAGAAGTTGTCAAGAAAATGAAAAATTATTGGCGGCAGCTGCT
GAACGCCAAACTGATCACACAACGGAAGTTCGATAATCTGACTAAGGCTGAACGAGGTGGCCTGTCTGAG
TTGGATAAAGCCGGCTTCATCAAAAGGCAGCTTGTTGAGACACGCCAGATCACCAAGCACGTGGCCCAAA
TTCTCGATTCACGCATGAACACCAAGTACGATGAAAATGACAAACTGATTCGAGAGGTGAAAGTTATTAC
TCTGAAGTCTAAGCTGGTCTCAGATTTCAGAAAGGACTTTCAGTTTTATAAGGTGAGAGAGATCAACAAT
TACCACCATGCGCATGATGCCTACCTGAATGCAGTGGTAGGCACTGCACTTATCAAAAAATATCCCAAGC
TTGAATCTGAATTTGTTTACGGAGACTATAAAGTGTACGATGTTAGGAAAATGATCGCAAAGTCTGAGCA
GGAAATAGGCAAGGCCACCGCTAAGTACTTCTTTTACAGCAATATTATGAATTTTTTCAAGACCGAGATT
ACACTGGCCAATGGAGAGATTCGGAAGCGACCACTTATCGAAACAAACGGAGAAACAGGAGAAATCGTGT
GGGACAAGGGTAGGGATTTCGCGACAGTCCGGAAGGTCCTGTCCATGCCGCAGGTGAACATCGTTAAAAA
GACCGAAGTACAGACCGGAGGCTTCTCCAAGGAAAGTATCCTCCCGAAAAGGAACAGCGACAAGCTGATC
GCACGCAAAAAAGATTGGGACCCCAAGAAATACGGCGGATTCGATTCTCCTACAGTCGCTTACAGTGTAC
TGGTTGTGGCCAAAGTGGAGAAAGGGAAGTCTAAAAAACTCAAAAGCGTCAAGGAACTGCTGGGCATCAC
AATCATGGAGCGATCAAGCTTCGAAAAAAACCCCATCGACTTTCTCGAGGCGAAAGGATATAAAGAGGTC
AAAAAAGACCTCATCATTAAGCTTCCCAAGTACTCTCTCTTTGAGCTTGAAAACGGCCGGAAACGAATGC
TCGCTAGTGCGGGCGAGCTGCAGAAAGGTAACGAGCTGGCACTGCCCTCTAAATACGTTAATTTCTTGTA
TCTGGCCAGCCACTATGAAAAGCTCAAAGGGTCTCCCGAAGATAATGAGCAGAAGCAGCTGTTCGTGGAA
CAACACAAACACTACCTTGATGAGATCATCGAGCAAATAAGCGAATTCTCCAAAAGAGTGATCCTCGCCG
ACGCTAACCTCGATAAGGTGCTTTCTGCTTACAATAAGCACAGGGATAAGCCCATCAGGGAGCAGGCAGA
AAACATTATCCACTTGTTTACTCTGACCAACTTGGGCGCGCCTGCAGCCTTCAAGTACTTCGACACCACC
ATAGACAGAAAGCGGTACACCTCTACAAAGGAGGTCCTGGACGCCACACTGATTCATCAGTCAATTACGG
GGCTCTATGAAACAAGAATCGACCTCTCTCAGCTCGGTGGAGACAGCAGGGCTGACGGGCCCTCACTGGG
TTCAGGGTCACCCAAGAAGAAACGCAAAGTCGAGGATCCAAAGAAGAAAAGGAAGGTTGAAGACCCCAAG
AAAAAGAGGAAGGTGGATGGGATCGGCTCAGGCAGCAACGGCGGTGGAGGTTCAGACGCTTTGGACGATT
TCGATCTCGATATGCTCGGTTCTGACGCCCTGGATGATTTCGATCTGGATATGCTCGGCAGCGACGCTCT
CGACGATTTCGACCTCGACATGCTCGGGTCAGATGCCTTGGATGATTTTGACCTGGATATGCTCTCATGA
