>Addgene plasmid #49015 | pCMV_dCas9_VP64 | addgene partial sequence | sequence record 72777 | hSpCas9-R1 5'-CGCTCGTGCTTCTTATCCTC-3'
AGTCATCCACCTTAGCCATCTCATTACTAAAGATCTCCTGCAGGTAGCAGATCCGATTCTTTCTGCGGGT
ATATCTGCGCCGTGCTGTTCTTTTGAGCCGCGTGGCTTCGGCCGTCTCCCCGGAGTCGAACAGGAGGGCG
CCAATGAGGTTCTTCTTTATGCTGTGGCGATCGGTATTGCCCAGAACTTTGAATTTTTTGCTCGGCACCT
TGTACTCGTCCGTAATGACGGCCCAGCCGACGCTGTTTGTGCCGATGGCGAGCCCAATGGAGTACTTCTT
GTCCATGGTGGCACGCGTGGATCTGACGGTTCACTAAACCAGCTCTGCTTATATAGACCTCCCACCGTAC
ACGCCTACCGCCCATTTGCGTCAATGGGGCGGAGTTGTTACGACATTTTGGAAAGTCCCGTTGATTTTGG
TGCCAAAACAAACTCCCATTGACGTCAATGGGGTGGAGACTTGGAAATCCCCGTGAGTCAAACCGCTATC
CACGCCCATTGATGTACTGCCAAAACCGCATCACCATGGTAATAGCGATGACTAATACGTAGATGTACTG
CCAAGTAGGAAAGTCCCATAAGGTCATGTACTGGGCATAATGCCAGGCGGGCCATTTACCGTCATTGACG
TCAATAGGGGGCGTACTTGGCATATGATACACTTGATGTACTGCCAAGTGGGCAGTTTACCGTAAATACT
CCACCCATTGACGTCAATGGAAAGTCCCTATTGGCGTTACTATGGGAACATACGTCATTATTGACGTCAA
TGGGCGGGGGTCGTTGGGCGGTCAGCCAGGCGGGCCATTTACCGTAAGTTATGTAACGCGGAACTCCATA
TATGGGCTATGAACTAATGACCCCGTAATTGATTACTATT
