>Addgene plasmid #49015 | pCMV_dCas9_VP64 | addgene partial sequence | sequence record 73493 | hdCas9-R2 5'-CCGGCTTTATCCAACTCAGAC-3'
TCCGTTGTGTGATCAGTTTGGCGTTCAGCAGCTGCCGCCAATAATTTTTCATTTTCTTGACAACTTCTTC
TGAGGGGACGTTATCACTCTTCCCTCTATTTTTATCGGATCTTGTCAACACTTTATTATCAATAGAATCA
TCTTTGAGAAAAGACTGGGGCACGATGGCATCCACGTCGTAGTCGGAGAGCCGATTGATGTCCAGTTCCT
GATCCACGTACATGTCCCTGCCGTTCTGCAGGTAGTACAGGTAGAGCTTCTCATTCTGAAGCTGGGTGTT
TTCAACTGGGTGTTCCTTAAGGATTTGGGACCCCAGTTCTTTTATACCCTCTTCAATCCTCTTCATCCTT
TCCCTACTGTTCTTCTGTCCCTTCTGGGTAGTTTGGTTCTCTCGGGCCATCTCGATAACGATATTCTCGG
GCTTATGCCTTCCCATTACTTTGACGAGTTCATCCACGACCTTAACGGTCTGCAGTATTCCCTTTTTGAT
AGCTGGGCTACCTGCAAGATTAGCGATGTGCTCGTGAAGACTGTCCCCCTGGCCAGAAACTTGTGCTTTC
TGGATGTCCTCCTTAAAGGTGAGAGAGTCATCATGGATCAACTGCATGAAGTTCCGGTTGGCAAATCCAT
CGGACTTAAGAAAATCCAGGATTGTCTTTCCACTCTGCTTGTCTCGGATCCCATTGATCAGTTTTCTTGA
CAGCCGCCCCCATCCTGTATATCGGCGCCTCTTGAGCTGTTTCATGACTTTGTCGTCGAAGAGATGAGCG
