>Addgene plasmid #49015 | pCMV_dCas9_VP64 | addgene partial sequence | sequence record 73494 | SVlargeT-R 5'-GGAAAGTCCTTGGGGTCTTC-3'
CTCGACTTTGCGTTTCTTCTTGGGTGACCCTGAACCCAGTGAGGGCCCGTCAGCCCTGCTGTCTCCACCG
AGCTGAGAGAGGTCGATTCTTGTTTCATAGAGCCCCGTAATTGACTGATGAATCAGTGTGGCGTCCAGGA
CCTCCTTTGTAGAGGTGTACCGCTTTCTGTCTATGGTGGTGTCGAAGTACTTGAAGGCTGCAGGCGCGCC
CAAGTTGGTCAGAGTAAACAAGTGGATAATGTTTTCTGCCTGCTCCCTGATGGGCTTATCCCTGTGCTTA
TTGTAAGCAGAAAGCACCTTATCGAGGTTAGCGTCGGCGAGGATCACTCTTTTGGAGAATTCGCTTATTT
GCTCGATGATCTCATCAAGGTAGTGTTTGTGTTGTTCCACGAACAGCTGCTTCTGCTCATTATCTTCGGG
AGACCCTTTGAGCTTTTCATAGTGGCTGGCCAGATACAAGAAATTAACGTATTTAGAGGGCAGTGCCAGC
TCGTTACCTTTCTGCAGCTCGCCCGCACTAGCGAGCATTCGTTTCCGGCCGTTTTCAAGCTCAAAGAGAG
AGTACTTGGGAAGCTTAATGATGAGGTCTTTTTTGACCTCTTTATATCCTTTCGCCTCGAGAAAGTCGAT
GGGGTTTTTTTCGAAGCTTGATCGCTCCATGATTGTGATGCCCAGCAGTTCCTTGACGCTTTTGAGTTTT
TTAGACTTCCCTTTCTCCACTTTGGCCACAACCAGTACACTGTAAGCGACTGTAGGAGAATCGAATCCGC
CGTATTTCTTGGGGTCCCAATCTTTTTTGCGTGCGATCAGCTTGTCGCTGTTCCTTTTCGGGAGGATACT
T
